>Addgene plasmid #231593 | pAV-H1promoter-2xTetO-Tornado-2xALFA-10xSunTag-Pseudoknot | addgene full sequence | sequence record 459553 | Addgene NGS Result
ATTGAGATGCATGCTTTGCATACTTCTGCCTGCTGGGGAGCCTGGGGACTTTCCACACCCTAACTGACAC
ACATTCCACAGCCGGATCCAAGGTCGGGCAGGAAGAACGCTGACGTCATCAACCCGCTCCAAGGAATCGC
GGGCCCAGTGTCACTAGGCGGGAACACCCAGCGCGCGTGCGCCCTGGCAGGAAGATGGCTGTGAGGGACA
GGGGAGTGGCGCCCTGCAATATTTGCATGTCGCTATGTGTTCTGGGAAATCACCATAAACGTGAAATCCC
TATCAGTGATAGAGACTTATAAGTTCCCTATCAGTGATAGAGATCCCGGTGCTCGCTTCGGCAGCACATA
TACTAGTCGACGGGCCGCACTCGCCGGTCCCAAGCCCGGATAAAATGGGAGGGGGCGGGAAACCGCCTAA
CCATACCGAGTGCGGCCGCAGGATCTGGATCTGGAAGCAGGCTGGAGGAAGAGCTGAGGAGACGCCTGAC
TGAGCCAGGTGGCGGAGGTTCTAGTAGCAGACTGGAGGAGGAGCTGAGAAGAAGACTGACCGAGCCCGGT
GGTGGAGGCAGCACCGGTGCGGAAGAAGAACTTTTGAGCAAGAATTATCATCTTGAGAACGAAGTGGCTC
GTCTTAAGAAAGGTTCTGGCAGTGGAGAAGAACTGCTTTCAAAGAATTACCACCTGGAAAATGAGGTAGC
TAGACTGAAAAAGGGGAGCGGAAGTGGGGAGGAGTTGCTGAGCAAAAATTATCATTTGGAGAACGAAGTA
GCACGACTAAAGAAAGGGTCCGGATCGGGTGAGGAGTTACTCTCGAAAAATTATCATCTCGAAAACGAAG
TGGCTCGGCTAAAAAAGGGCAGTGGTTCTGGAGAAGAGCTATTATCTAAAAACTACCACCTCGAAAATGA
GGTGGCACGCTTAAAAAAGGGAAGTGGCAGTGGTGAAGAGCTACTATCCAAGAATTATCATCTTGAGAAC
GAGGTAGCGCGTTTGAAGAAGGGTTCCAGCTCAGGAGAGGAACTGCTCTCGAAGAACTATCATCTTGAAA
ATGAGGTCGCTCGATTAAAAAAGGGATCGGGCAGTGGTGAGGAACTACTTTCAAAGAATTACCACCTCGA
AAACGAAGTAGCTCGATTAAAGAAAGGTTCAGGGTCGGGTGAAGAATTACTGAGTAAAAATTATCATCTG
GAAAATGAGGTAGCGAGACTAAAAAAGGGGAGTGGTTCTGGCGAGGAATTGCTATCGAAAAATTATCATC
TTGAGAACGAAGTTGCTAGGCTCAAAAAGGGCTCAGGCTCAGGCGGTGGAGGCAGTGGTACAGTCAGGCC
GGAAAATTCCCGCCACCGGAAGTTGAGTAGACGGTGCTGCCTGCGACTCAACCCCAGGAGGACTGGGCCC
AAGAAGAAGCGCAAGGTGAATGCCACCATGGCTAGCGCGGTCGGCGTGGACTGTAGAACACTGCCAATGC
CGGTCCCAAGCCCGGATAAAAGTGGAGGGTACAGTCCACGCTCTAGAGCGGACTTCGGTCCGCTTTTTAC
TAGGACCTGCAGGCATGCAAGCTTGACGTCGGTTACCGATATCCATATGGCGACCGCATCGATCTCGAGC
CGAGGACTAGTAACTTGTTTATTGCAGCTTATAATGGTTACAAATAAAGCAATAGCATCACAAATTTCAC
AAATAAAGCATTTTTTTCACTGCATTCTAGTTGTGGTTTGTCCAAACTCATCAATGTATCTTATCATGTC
TTACGTAGATAAGTAGCATGGCGGGTTAATCATTAACTACAAGGAACCCCTAGTGATGGAGTTGGCCACT
CCCTCTCTGCGCGCTCGCTCGCTCACTGAGGCCGGGCGACCAAAGGTCGCCCGACGCCCGGGCTTTGCCC
GGGCGGCCTCAGTGAGCGAGCGAGCGCGCAGAGAGGGACAGATCTGCAGATCTGCTGGCGTAATAGCGAA
GAGGCCCGCACCGATCGCCCTTCCCAACAGTTGCGCAGCCTGAATGGCGAATGGAAATTGTAAGCGTTAA
TATTTTGTTAAAATTCGCGTTAAATTTTTGTTAAATCAGCTCATTTTTTAACCAATAGGCCGAAATCGGC
AAAATCCCTTATAAATCAAAAGAATAGACCGAGATAGGGT
[37 nt withheld, positions 2141-2177]
AAAGAACGTGGACTCCAACGTCAAAGG
[49 nt withheld, positions 2205-2253]
T
[91 nt withheld, positions 2255-2345]
G
[124 nt withheld, positions 2347-2470]
CAGGTGGCACTTTTCGGGGAAATGTGCGCGGAACCCCTATTTGTTTATTTTTCTAAATACATTCAAATAT
GTATCCGCTCATGAGACAATAACCCTGATAAATGCTTCAATAATATTGAAAAAGGAAGAGTATGAGTATT
CAACATTTCCGTGTCGCCCTTATTCCCTTTTTTGCGGCATTTTGCCTTCCTGTTTTTGCTCACCCAGAAA
CGCTGGTGAAAGTAAAAGATGCTGAAGATCAGTTGGGTGCACGAGTGGGTTACATCGAACTGGATCTCAA
CAGCGGTAAGATCCTTGAGAGTTTTCGCCCCGAAGAACGTTTTCCAATGATGAGCACTTTTAAAGTTCTG
CTATGTGGCGCGGTATTATCCCGTATTGACGCCGGGCAAGAGCAACTCGGTCGCCGCATACACTATTCTC
AGAATGACTTGGTTGAGTACTCACCAGTCACAGAAAAGCATCTTACGGATGGCATGACAGTAAGAGAATT
ATGCAGTGCTGCCATAACCATGAGTGATAACACTGCGGCCAACTTACTTCTGACAACGATCGGAGGACCG
AAGGAGCTAACCGCTTTTTTGCACAACATGGGGGATCATGTAACTCGCCTTGATCGTTGGGAACCGGAGC
TGAATGAAGCCATACCAAACGACGAGCGTGACACCACGATGCCTGTAGCAATGGCAACAACGTTGCGCAA
ACTATTAACTGGCGAACTACTTACTCTAGCTTCCCGGCAACAATTAATAGACTGGATGGAGGCGGATAAA
GTTGCAGGACCACTTCTGCGCTCGGCCCTTCCGGCTGGCTGGTTTATTGCTGATAAATCTGGAGCCGGTG
AGCGTGGGTCTCGCGGTATCATTGCAGCACTGGGGCCAGATGGTAAGCCCTCCCGTATCGTAGTTATCTA
CACGACGGGGAGTCAGGCAACTATGGATGAACGAAATAGACAGATCGCTGAGATAGGTGCCTCACTGATT
AAGCATTGGTAACTGTCAGACCAAGTTTACTCATATATACTTTAGATTGATTTAAAACTTCATTTTTAAT
TTAAAAGGATCTAGGTGAAGATCCTTTTTGATAATCTCATGACCAAAATCCCTTAACGTGAGTTTTCGTT
CCACTGAGCGTCAGACCCCGTAGAAAAGATCAAAGGATCTTCTTGAGATCCTTTTTTTCTGCGCGTAATC
TGCTGCTTGCAAACAAAAAAACCACCGCTACCAGCGGTGGTTTGTTTGCCGGATCAAGAGCTACCAACTC
TTTTTCCGAAGGTAACTGGCTTCAGCAGAGCGCAGATACCAAATACTGTTCTTCTAGTGTAGCCGTAGTT
AGGCCACCACTTCAAGAACTCTGTAGCACCGCCTACATACCTCGCTCTGCTAATCCTGTTACCAGTGGCT
GCTGCCAGTGGCGATAAGTCGTGTCTTACCGGGTTGGACTCAAGACGATAGTTACCGGATAAGGCGCAGC
GGTCGGGCTGAACGGGGGGTTCGTGCACACAGCCCAGCTTGGAGCGAACGACCTACACCGAACTGAGATA
CCTACAGCGTGAGCTATGAGAAAGCGCCACGCTTCCCGAAGGGAGAAAGGCGGACAGGTATCCGGTAAGC
GGCAGGGTCGGAACAGGAGAGCGCACGAGGGAGCTTCCAGGGGGAAACGCCTGGTATCTTTATAGTCCTG
TCGGGTTTCGCCACCTCTGACTTGAGCGTCGATTTTTGTGATGCTCGTCAGGGGGGCGGAGCCTATGGAA
AAACGCCAGCAACGCGGCCTTTTTACGGTTCCTGGCCTTTTGCTGGCCTTTTGCTCACATGTTCTTTCCT
GCGTTATCCCCTGATTCTGTGGATAACCGTATTACCGCCTTTGAGTGAGCTGATACCGCTCGCCGCAGCC
GAACGACCGAGCGCAGCGAGTCAGTGAGCGAGCGCGCAGAGAGGGAGTGGCCAACTCCATCACTAGGGGT
TCCTGGAGGGGTGGAGTCGTGACGTGAATTACGTCATAGGGTTAGGGAGGTCCTGGATCGATCCAGACAT
GATAAGATACATTGATGAGTTTGGACAAACCACAACTAGAATGCAGTGAAAAAAATGCTTTATTTGTGAA
ATTTGTGATGCTATTGCTTTATTTGTAACCATTATAAGCTGCAATAAACAAGTTAACAACAACAATTGCA
TTCATTTTATGTTTCAGGTTCAGGGGGAGGTGTGGGAGGTTTTTTAAAGCAAGTAAAACCTCTACAAATG
TGGTATGGCTGATTATGATCTCTAGTCAAGGCACTATACATCAAATATTCCTTATTAACCCCTTTACAAA
TTAAAAAGCTAAAGGTACACAATTTTTGAGCATAGTTATTAATAGCAGACACTCTATGCCTGTGTGGAGT
AAGAAAAAACAGTATGTTATGATTATAACTGTTATGCCTACTTATAAAGGTTACAGAATATTTTTCCATA
ATTTTCTTGTATAGCAGTGCAGCTTTTTCCTTTGTGGTGTAAATAGCAAAGCAAGCAAGAGTTCTATTAC
TAAACACAGCATGACTCAAAAAACTTAGCAATTCTGAAGGAAAGTCCTTGGGGTCTTCTACCTTTCTCTT
CTTTTTTGGAGGAGTAGAATGTTGAGAGTCAGCAGTAGCCTCATCATCACTAGATGGCATTTCTTCTGAG
CAAAACAGGTTTTCCTCATTAAAGGCATTCCACCACTGCTCCCATTCATCAGTTCCATAGGTTGGAATCT
AAAATACACAAACAATTAGAATCAGTAGTTTAACACATTATACACTTAAAAATTTTATATTTACCTTAGA
GCTTTAAATCTCTGTAGGTAGTTTGTCCAATTATGTCACACCACAGAAGTAAGGTTCCTTCACAAAGATC
CGGACCAAAGCGGCCATCGTGCCTCCCCACTCCTGCAGTTCGGGGGCATGGATGCGCGGATAGCCGCTGC
TGGTTTCCTGGATGCCGACGGATTTGCACTGCCGGTAGAACTCCGCGAGGTCGTCCAGCCTCAGGCAGCA
GCTGAACCAACTCGCGAGGGGATCGAGCCCGGGGTGGGCGAAGAACTCCAGCATGAGATCCCCGCGCTGG
AGGATCATCCAGCCGGCGTCCCGGAAAACGATTCCGAAGCCCAACCTTTCATAGAAGGCGGCGGTGGAAT
CGAAATCTCGTGATGGCAGGTTGGGCGTCGCTTGGTCGGTCATTTCGAACCCCAGAGTCCCGCTCAGAAG
AACTCGTCAAGAAGGCGATAGAAGGCGATGCGCTGCGAATCGGGAGCGGCGATACCGTAAAGCACGAGGA
AGCGGTCAGCCCATTCGCCGCCAAGCTCTTCAGCAATATCACGGGTAGCCAACGCTATGTCCTGATAGCG
GTCCGCCACACCCAGCCGGCCACAGTCGATGAATCCAGAAAAGCGGCCATTTTCCACCATGATATTCGGC
AAGCAGGCATCGCCATGGGTCACGACGAGATCCTCGCCGTCGGGCATGCGCGCCTTGAGCCTGGCGAACA
GTTCGGCTGGCGCGAGCCCCTGATGCTCTTCGTCCAGATCATCCTGATCGACAAGACCGGCTTCCATCCG
AGTACGTGCTCGCTCGATGCGATGTTTCGCTTGGTGGTCGAATGGGCAGGTAGCCGGATCAAGCGTATGC
AGCCGCCGCATTGCATCAGCCATGATGGATACTTTCTCGGCAGGAGCAAGGTGAGATGACAGGAGATCCT
GCCCCGGCACTTCGCCCAATAGCAGCCAGTCCCTTCCCGCTTCAGTGACAACGTCGAGCACAGCTGCGCA
AGGAACGCCCGTCGTGGCCAGCCACGATAGCCGCGCTGCCTCGTCCTGCAGTTCATTCAGGGCACCGGAC
AGGTCGGTCTTGACAAAAAGAACCGGGCGCCCCTGCGCTGACAGCCGGAACACGGCGGCATCAGAGCAGC
CGATTGTCTGTTGTGCCCAGTCATAGCCGAATAGCCTCTCCACCCAAGCGGCCGGAGAACCTGCGTGCAA
TCCATCTTGTTCAATCATGCGAAACGATCCTCATCCTGTCTCTTGATCAGATCTTGATCCCCTGCGCCAT
CAGATCCTTGGCGGCAAGAAAGCCATCCAGTTTACTTTGCAGGGCTTCCCAACCTTACCAGAGGGCGCCC
CAGCTGGCAATTCCGGTTCGCTTGCTGTCCATAAAACCGCCCAGTCTAGCTATCGCCATGTAAGCCCACT
GCAAGCTACCTGCTTTCTCTTTGCGCTTGCGTTTTCCCTTGTCCAGATAGCCCAGTAGCTGACATTCATC
CGGGGTCAGCACCGTTTCTGCGGACTGGCTTTCTACGTGTTCCGCTTCCTTTAGCAGCCCTTGCGCCCTG
AGTGCTTGCGGCAGCGTGAAGCTTTTTGCAAAAGCCTAGGCCTCCAAAAAAGCCTCCTCACTACTTCTGG
AATAGCTCAGAGGCCGAGGCGGCCTCGGCCTCTGCATAAATAAAAAAAATTAGTCAGCCATGGGGCGGAG
AATGGGCGGAACTGGGCGGAGTTAGGGGCGGGATGGGCGGAGTTAGGGGCGGGACTATGGTTGCTGACTA
ATTGAGATGCATGCTTTGCATACTTCTGCCTGCTGGGGAGCCTGGGGACTTTCCACACCTGGTTGCTGAC
TA
Features (pLannotate 1.2.2; 24 found; start..end, strand, type, name):
    229..323     +  promoter       H1-2O2 promoter: doxycycline-inducible variant of the human H1 RNA promoter (Henriksen et al., 2007)
    366..432     +  ncRNA          twister-P3 (fragment): Accession: RF03154 - type-P3 twister ribozyme
    585..641     +  CDS            GCN4_v4: GCN4 peptide optimized to improve solubility while preserving binding to an scFv-GFP fusion protein (Tanenbaum et al., 2014)
    959..982     +  CDS            GCN4_v4 (fragment): GCN4 peptide optimized to improve solubility while preserving binding to an scFv-GFP fusion protein (Tanenbaum et al., 2014)
   1251..1273    +  CDS            GCN4_v4 (fragment): GCN4 peptide optimized to improve solubility while preserving binding to an scFv-GFP fusion protein (Tanenbaum et al., 2014)
   1319..1397    +  ncRNA          Flavi xrRNA: Accession: RF03547 - General Flavivirus exoribonuclease-resistant RNA element
   1544..1564    +  misc_feature   MCS (fragment): pUC18/19 multiple cloning site
   1622..1743    +  polyA_signal   SV40 poly(A) signal: SV40 polyadenylation signal
   1792..1921    +  repeat_region  AAV2 ITR (fragment): inverted terminal repeat of adeno-associated virus serotype 2 inverted
   1944..2011    +  CDS            lacZα (fragment): LacZα fragment of β-galactosidase; lacZ fragment
   2042..2470    -  rep_origin     f1 ori (sequence partly withheld): f1 bacteriophage origin of replication; arrow indicates direction of (+) strand synthesis
   2497..2601    +  promoter       AmpR promoter: bla
   2602..3462    +  CDS            AmpR: β-lactamase; bla; confers resistance to ampicillin, carbenicillin, and related antibiotics
   3633..4221    +  rep_origin     ori: high-copy-number ColE1/pMB1/pBR322/pUC origin of replication
   4386..4434    -  repeat_region  AAV2 ITR (fragment): inverted terminal repeat of adeno-associated virus serotype 2 inverted
   4490..4624    -  polyA_signal   SV40 poly(A) signal: SV40 polyadenylation signal
   4647..4730    -  CDS            large T antigen (fragment): large T antigen from SV40 (simian virus 40)
   5049..5069    -  CDS            SV40 NLS: nuclear localization signal of SV40 (simian virus 40) large T antigen
   5199..5264    -  intron         small t intron: SV40 (simian virus 40) small t antigen intron
   5266..5340    -  CDS            small t antigen (fragment): SV40 (simian virus 40) small t antigen
   5343..5663    -  CDS            ble (fragment): BLE_KLEPN - Experimental evidence at protein level: Swiss-Prot protein existence level 1. Binding protein with a strong affinity to the bleomycin family of antibiotics. Binds to CL990; an antimitotic-antibiotic compound. From Klebsiella pneumoniae.
   5687..6478    -  CDS            neo: KKA2_KLEPN - Also known as kan, nptII. Experimental evidence at protein level: Swiss-Prot protein existence level 1. Resistance to kanamycin, neomycin, paromomycin, ribostamycin, butirosin and gentamicin B. From Klebsiella pneumoniae.
   6510..6833    -  CDS            tnpA (fragment): TN5P_ECOLX - Also known as tnp. Experimental evidence at protein level: Swiss-Prot protein existence level 1. Mediates transposition of transposon Tn5 by a 'cut and paste' mechanism. First, the monomeric transposase binds the 19 bp inverted DNA repeats flanking the transposon. Then, dimerization of the DNA- bound transposase creates a synaptic DNA complex. After nicking of the first DNA strand, excision of the transposon proceeds through a series of intermediates. The transposase then mediates the insertion of the transposon at a new site by strand transfer. The activity of the wild- type tran
   6835..72      -  promoter       SV40 promoter (across the origin): SV40 enhancer and early promoter
