[The description below was written by a language model from this plasmid's Addgene catalogue record and pLannotate feature annotations shown in this document.]
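Description:
pAV-H1promoter-2xTetO-Tornado-2xALFA-10xSunTag-Pseudoknot is a 7.1 kb mammalian expression plasmid built on the pAV backbone. It produces a circular RNA that serves as a translation reporter. In bacteria it is maintained through a high-copy ColE1/pUC-type origin and selected with ampicillin via the β-lactamase gene. An f1 origin is also present. The backbone carries fragments of AAV2 inverted terminal repeats, but these are annotated only as partial and the record does not describe any use for AAV packaging. A separate cassette on the opposite strand pairs the SV40 enhancer/early promoter with a Tn5-derived neo gene and adjacent ble fragment. This is followed by the SV40 small t intron and a polyadenylation signal, and it should allow G418-type selection in mammalian cells.

The synthetic payload, assembled by Gibson cloning, is driven by an H1 RNA polymerase III promoter variant containing two Tet operators. Transcription should therefore be doxycycline-inducible in cells expressing the Tet repressor. Downstream lies the Tornado cassette, in which twister-type ribozymes flank the insert. Only one ribozyme fragment was detected by the annotation. In the Tornado system, self-cleavage leaves ends that are ligated by a cellular RNA ligase, generating a stable circular RNA. The circle encodes two ALFA tags and ten SunTag (GCN4 v4) peptide repeats, of which the annotation picks up just a few. Nascent chains can thus be lit up by fluorescent scFv or nanobody binders. A flavivirus exoribonuclease-resistant RNA element is annotated after the repeats and likely corresponds to the "pseudoknot" in the name, though the record does not state its role. The associated work concerns long-term imaging of individual ribosomes translating single RNAs.
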