Addgene plasmid #231593: pAV-H1promoter-2xTetO-Tornado-2xALFA-10xSunTag-Pseudoknot
Purpose: Express circular RNA translation reporter with 2xALFATag-10xSunTag-Pseudoknot under H1 promoter
Depositing lab: Marvin Tanenbaum. Depositing organization: Hubrecht Institute. Publication: Long-term imaging of individual ribosomes reveals ribosome cooperativity in mRNA translation. Madern MF, Yang S, Witteveen O, Segeren HA, Bauer M, Tanenbaum ME. Cell. 2025 Jan 23:S0092-8674(25)00045-5. doi: 10.1016/j.cell.2025.01.016. PubMed 39892379.
Backbone
  Vector backbone: pAV
  Vector type: Mammalian Expression
Growth in bacteria
  Bacterial resistance: Ampicillin, 100 μg/mL
  Growth temperature: 37°C
  Growth strain: DH5alpha
  Copy number: Unknown
Gene/Insert
  Gene/Insert name: Tornado-2xALFATag-10xSunTag-Pseudoknot sequence
  Species: Synthetic
  Cloning method: Gibson Cloning
Terms and licenses: Academic/Nonprofit Terms; Industry Terms: Not Available to Industry
How to cite: pAV-H1promoter-2xTetO-Tornado-2xALFA-10xSunTag-Pseudoknot was a gift from Marvin Tanenbaum (Addgene plasmid # 231593 ; http://n2t.net/addgene:231593 ; RRID:Addgene_231593)
